Addgene plasmid #81445: pDONR223_ZNF454_p.H462Y
Purpose: Gateway Donor vector containing ZNF454 , part of the Target Accelerator Plasmid Collection.
Depositing lab: Jesse Boehm & William Hahn & David Root. Depositing organization: Broad Institute. Publication: Systematic Functional Interrogation of Rare Cancer Variants Identifies Oncogenic Alleles. Kim E, Ilic N, Shrestha Y, Zou L, Kamburov A, Zhu C, Yang X, Lubonja R, Tran N, Nguyen C, Lawrence MS, Piccioni F, Bagul M, Doench JG, Chouinard CR, Wu X, Hogstrom L, Natoli T, Tamayo P, Horn H, Corsello SM, Lage K, Root DE, Subramanian A, Golub TR, Getz G, Boehm JS, Hahn WC. Cancer Discov. 2016 Jul;6(7):714-26. doi: 10.1158/2159-8290.CD-16-0160. Epub 2016 May 4. PubMed 27147599.
Backbone
  Vector backbone: pDONR223
  Backbone manufacturer: Invitrogen
  Backbone size w/o insert (bp): 2790
  Vector type: Gateway Entry vector
Growth in bacteria
  Bacterial resistance: Spectinomycin, 50 μg/mL
  Growth temperature: 37°C
  Growth strain: DH5alpha
  Copy number: High Copy
Gene/Insert
  Gene/Insert name: ZNF454 (alt name: NM_182594.3)
  Species: H. sapiens (human)
  Mutation: D166A; H462Y
  Entrez Gene: ZNF454
  Promoter: None
  Cloning method: Gateway Cloning
  Sequencing primers: 5′ M13pUC-fwd; 3′ M13-Rev
Terms and licenses: Academic/Nonprofit Terms; Industry Terms: Not Available to Industry
Depositor comments: Open state: stop codon immediately follows insert
How to cite: pDONR223_ZNF454_p.H462Y was a gift from Jesse Boehm & William Hahn & David Root (Addgene plasmid # 81445 ; http://n2t.net/addgene:81445 ; RRID:Addgene_81445)
