[The description below was written by a language model from this plasmid's Addgene catalogue record and pLannotate feature annotations shown in this document.]
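Description:
pDONR223_ZNF454_p.H462Y is a Gateway entry clone built on the Invitrogen pDONR223 backbone and carrying a variant allele of the human zinc finger gene ZNF454. It belongs to the Target Accelerator Plasmid Collection, a set of clones made for systematic functional testing of rare cancer-associated variants. The plasmid is maintained in E. coli at high copy through a ColE1/pUC-type origin. Selection is with spectinomycin, conferred by the aadA (SmR) aminoglycoside adenylyltransferase gene, which sits downstream of a class 1 integron Pc promoter fragment and a remnant of a gentamicin resistance gene.

The ZNF454 open reading frame lies between two attL recombination sites, which the automated annotation labels attL3 and attL2. An LR Clonase reaction can therefore move it into any compatible Gateway destination vector. The record lists no promoter for the insert, so expression depends entirely on the destination vector chosen. rrnB T1 and T2 terminators upstream of the cassette insulate it from read-through transcription, and a T7 promoter lies just beyond the distal att site, pointing back towards the insert. M13 primer sites flanking the cassette are listed for sequencing.

Although the name cites only the H462Y substitution, the catalogue also records a second change, D166A. The depositor notes that a stop codon immediately follows the insert, so as described the clone would suit native or N-terminally tagged expression rather than C-terminal fusions. The feature table matches only the first part of the coding region to ZNF454, leaving the rest of the interval between the att sites unannotated. The full sequenced construct is 4,362 nt.
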