Features (pLannotate 1.2.2; 12 found; start..end, strand, type, name):
    121..213     +  CDS            lacI (fragment): lac repressor; lacI; The lac repressor binds to the lac operator to inhibit transcription in E. coli. This inhibition can be relieved by adding lactose or isopropyl-β-D-thiogalactopyranoside (IPTG).
    268..295     -  terminator     rrnB T2 terminator: transcription terminator T2 from the E. coli rrnB gene
    427..470     +  terminator     rrnB T1 terminator: Escherichia coli rrnB; transcription terminator T1 from the E. coli rrnB gene
    517..553     -  CDS            lacZα (fragment): LacZα fragment of β-galactosidase; lacZ fragment
    570..665     +  protein_bind   attL3: mutant version of attL; recombination site for the Gateway® LR reaction LR Clonase™
    671..1393    +  CDS            ZNF454 (fragment): ZN454_HUMAN - Experimental evidence at transcript level: Swiss-Prot protein existence level 2. May be involved in transcriptional regulation. From Homo sapiens (Human).
   2247..2340    -  protein_bind   attL2 (fragment): mutant version of attL; recombination site for the Gateway® LR reaction LR Clonase™
   2358..2376    -  promoter       T7 promoter: promoter for bacteriophage T7 RNA polymerase
   2566..2589    +  promoter       Pc promoter (fragment): intI1 (promoter lies within the coding sequence); class 1 integron promoter
   2765..2821    +  CDS            GmR (fragment): gentamycin acetyltransferase; aacC1; confers resistance to gentamycin
   2828..3619    +  CDS            SmR: aminoglycoside adenylyltransferase (Murphy, 1985); aadA; confers resistance to spectinomycin and streptomycin
   3712..4300    +  rep_origin     ori: high-copy-number ColE1/pMB1/pBR322/pUC origin of replication
>Addgene plasmid #81445 | pDONR223_ZNF454_p.H462Y | addgene full sequence | sequence record 166732 | Addgene NGS result
CTTTCCTGCGTTATCCCCTGATTCTGTGGATAACCGTATTACCGCCTTTGAGTGAGCTGATACCGCTCGC
CGCAGCCGAACGACCGAGCGCAGCGAGTCAGTGAGCGAGGAAGCGGAAGAGCGCCCAATACGCAAACCGC
CTCTCCCCGCGCGTTGGCCGATTCATTAATGCAGCTGGCACGACAGGTTTCCCGACTGGAAAGCGGGCAG
TGAGCGCAACGCAATTAATACGCGTACCGCTAGCCAGGAAGAGTTTGTAGAAACGCAAAAAGGCCATCCG
TCAGGATGGCCTTCTGCTTAGTTTGATGCCTGGCAGTTTATGGCGGGCGTCCTGCCCGCCACCCTCCGGG
CCGTTGCTTCACAACGTTCAAATCCGCTCCCGGCGGATTTGTCCTACTCAGGAGAGCGTTCACCGACAAA
CAACAGATAAAACGAAAGGCCCAGTCTTCCGACTGAGCCTTTCGTTTTATTTGATGCCTGGCAGTTCCCT
ACTCTCGCGTTAACGCTAGCATGGATGTTTTCCCAGTCACGACGTTGTAAAACGACGGCCAGTCTTAAGC
TCGGGCCCCAAATAATGATTTTATTTTGACTGATAGTGACCTGTTCGTTGCAACAAATTGATGAGCAATG
CTTTTTTATAATGCCAACTTTGTACAAAAAAGTTGGCACCATGGCTGTCAGCCACCTGCCAACCATGGTC
CAGGAATCGGTGACCTTCAAGGATGTGGCTATACTGTTCACCCAGGAAGAGTGGGGGCAGCTGAGCCCCG
CCCAGAGGGCCCTGTACAGGGACGTGATGCTGGAGAACTACAGCAACCTGGTCTCACTGGGACTCTTAGG
ACCCAAACCAGATACGTTTTCCCAGCTAGAAAAAAGGGAAGTGTGGATGCCAGAGGACACCCCTGGAGGC
TTCTGTCTTGACTGGATGACTATGCCTGCCAGTAAGAAATCTACTGTCAAGGCAGAGATTCCTGAAGAAG
AATTGGATCAATGGACAATAAAGGAAAGATTCAGTAGCAGTAGTCACTGGAAGTGTGCTAGCCTGCTGGA
GTGGCAATGTGGAGGCCAGGAGATCAGTTTGCAGCGAGTGGTACTCACTCACCCCAACACCCCATCACAG
GAATGTGATGAATCCGGGAGCACTATGAGCTCATCTCTTCACAGTGCTCAAAGTCAGGGATTTCAACCTA
GCAAAAATGCCTTTGAGTGTAGTGAGTGTGGAAAAGTCTTCTCTAAGAGTTCAACTCTTAATAAACATCA
GAAAATTCATAATGAAAAAAATGCAAATCAGAAAATTCATATTAAGGAGAAAAGATATGAATGTAGAGAA
TGTGGGAAAGCCTTTCACCAGAGTACGCACCTTATCCATCACCAAAGAATTCACACTGGCGAGAAACCCT
ATGAATGTAAGGAATGTGGCAAGGCCTTCTCAGTGAGCTCCTCACTTACGTACCATCAGAAAATTCATAC
TGGAGAGAAGCCTTTTGAATGCAACTTATGTGGAAAAGCTTTTATCCGAAATATACACCTTGCCCATCAT
CATAGAATACATACTGGAGAGAAACCTTTTAAATGTAACATTTGTGAAAAAGCCTTTGTGTGCAGGGCAC
ACCTTACCAAACACCAGAATATCCACAGTGGAGAGAAACCCTATAAATGCAATGAATGTGGAAAAGCCTT
TAATCAGAGTACAAGTTTCCTTCAGCATCAGAGAATTCACACTGGAGAGAAACCCTTTGAATGTAATGAA
TGTGGGAAGGCCTTCAGGGTGAACTCTTCCCTTACTGAACATCAGAGAATTCATACTGGAGAGAAACCTT
ATAAATGTAATGAATGTGGGAAAGCTTTCAGGGATAATTCATCCTTTGCACGACATCGGAAAATTCACAC
TGGAGAGAAACCTTACAGATGTGGCTTGTGTGAGAAAGCCTTTCGGGACCAATCAGCACTAGCCCAACAT
CAGAGAATTCATACTGGGGAAAAACCTTATACATGTAACATATGTGAAAAAGCCTTCAGTGACCATTCAG
CCCTTACCCAACATAAGAGAATTTATACTAGGGAAAAACCTTACAAATGTAAAATCTGTGAGAAAGCCTT
TATCCGAAGCACTCACCTGACTCAACATCAGAGGATTCACACAGGAGAGAAACCCTATAAATGTAATAAA
TGTGGGAAAGCTTTTAACCAGACTGCAAACCTCATTCAGCATCAGAGACATCATATTGGAGAGAAGTGAT
TGCCAACTTTCTTGTACAAAGTTGTCATTATAAGAAAGCATTGCTTATCAATTTGTTGCAACGAACAGGT
CACTATCAGTCAAAATAAAATCATTATTTGCCATCCAGCTGATATCCCCTATAGTGAGTCGTATTACATG
GTCATAGCTGTTTCCTGGCAGCTCTGGCCCGTGTCTCAAAATCTCTGATGTTACATTGCACAAGATAAAA
ATATATCATCATGCCTCCTCTAGACCAGCCAGGACAGAAATGCCTCGACTTCGCTGCTACCCAAGGTTGC
CGGGTGACGCACACCGTGGAAACGGATGAAGGCACGAACCCAGTGGACATAAGCCTGTTCGGTTCGTAAG
CTGTAATGCAAGTAGCGTATGCGCTCACGCAACTGGTCCAGAACCTTGACCGAACGCAGCGGTGGTAACG
GCGCAGTGGCGGTTTTCATGGCTTGTTATGACTGTTTTTTTGGGGTACAGTCTATGCCTCGGGCATCCAA
GCAGCAAGCGCGTTACGCCGTGGGTCGATGTTTGATGTTATGGAGCAGCAACGATGTTACGCAGCAGGGC
AGTCGCCCTAAAACAAAGTTAAACATTATGAGGGAAGCGGTGATCGCCGAAGTATCGACTCAACTATCAG
AGGTAGTTGGCGTCATCGAGCGCCATCTCGAACCGACGTTGCTGGCCGTACATTTGTACGGCTCCGCAGT
GGATGGCGGCCTGAAGCCACACAGTGATATTGATTTGCTGGTTACGGTGACCGTAAGGCTTGATGAAACA
ACGCGGCGAGCTTTGATCAACGACCTTTTGGAAACTTCGGCTTCCCCTGGAGAGAGCGAGATTCTCCGCG
CTGTAGAAGTCACCATTGTTGTGTACGACGACATCATTCCGTGGCGTTATCCAGCTAAGCGCGAACTGCA
ATTTGGAGAATGGCAGCGCAATGACATTCTTGCAGGTATCTTCGAGCCAGCCACGATCGACATTGATCTG
GCTATCTTGCTGACAAAAGCAAGAGAACATAGCGTTGCCTTGGTAGGTCCAGCGGCGGAGGAACTCTTTG
ATCCGGTTCCTGAACAGGATCTATTTGAGGCGCTAAATGAAACCTTAACGCTATGGAACTCGCCGCCCGA
CTGGGCTGGCGATGAGCGAAATGTAGTGCTTACGTTGTCCCGCATTTGGTACAGCGCAGTAACCGGCAAA
ATCGCGCCGAAGGATGTCGCTGCCGACTGGGCAATGGAGCGCCTGCCGGCCCAGTATCAGCCCGTCATAC
TTGAAGCTAGACAGGCTTATCTTGGACAAGAAGAAGATCGCTTGGCCTCGCGCGCAGATCAGTTGGAAGA
ATTTGTCCACTACGTGAAAGGCGAGATCACCAAGGTAGTCGGCAAATAACCCTCGAGCCACCCATGACCA
AAATCCCTTAACGTGAGTTACGCGTCGTTCCACTGAGCGTCAGACCCCGTAGAAAAGATCAAAGGATCTT
CTTGAGATCCTTTTTTTCTGCGCGTAATCTGCTGCTTGCAAACAAAAAAACCACCGCTACCAGCGGTGGT
TTGTTTGCCGGATCAAGAGCTACCAACTCTTTTTCCGAAGGTAACTGGCTTCAGCAGAGCGCAGATACCA
AATACTGTTCTTCTAGTGTAGCCGTAGTTAGGCCACCACTTCAAGAACTCTGTAGCACCGCCTACATACC
TCGCTCTGCTAATCCTGTTACCAGTGGCTGCTGCCAGTGGCGATAAGTCGTGTCTTACCGGGTTGGACTC
AAGACGATAGTTACCGGATAAGGCGCAGCGGTCGGGCTGAACGGGGGGTTCGTGCACACAGCCCAGCTTG
GAGCGAACGACCTACACCGAACTGAGATACCTACAGCGTGAGCTATGAGAAAGCGCCACGCTTCCCGAAG
GGAGAAAGGCGGACAGGTATCCGGTAAGCGGCAGGGTCGGAACAGGAGAGCGCACGAGGGAGCTTCCAGG
GGGAAACGCCTGGTATCTTTATAGTCCTGTCGGGTTTCGCCACCTCTGACTTGAGCGTCGATTTTTGTGA
TGCTCGTCAGGGGGGCGGAGCCTATGGAAAAACGCCAGCAACGCGGCCTTTTTACGGTTCCTGGCCTTTT
GCTGGCCTTTTGCTCACATGTT
