>Addgene plasmid #81445 | pDONR223_ZNF454_p.H462Y | depositor partial sequence | sequence record 154764 | Insert sequence
ATGGCTGTCAGCCACCTGCCAACCATGGTCCAGGAATCGGTGACCTTCAAGGATGTGGCTATACTGTTCA
CCCAGGAAGAGTGGGGGCAGCTGAGCCCCGCCCAGAGGGCCCTGTACAGGGACGTGATGCTGGAGAACTA
CAGCAACCTGGTCTCACTGGGACTCTTAGGACCCAAACCAGATACGTTTTCCCAGCTAGAAAAAAGGGAA
GTGTGGATGCCAGAGGACACCCCTGGAGGCTTCTGTCTTGACTGGATGACTATGCCTGCCAGTAAGAAAT
CTACTGTCAAGGCAGAGATTCCTGAAGAAGAATTGGATCAATGGACAATAAAGGAAAGATTCAGTAGCAG
TAGTCACTGGAAGTGTGCTAGCCTGCTGGAGTGGCAATGTGGAGGCCAGGAGATCAGTTTGCAGCGAGTG
GTACTCACTCACCCCAACACCCCATCACAGGAATGTGATGAATCCGGGAGCACTATGAGCTCATCTCTTC
ACAGTGCTCAAAGTCAGGGATTTCAACCTAGCAAAAATGCCTTTGAGTGTAGTGAGTGTGGAAAAGTCTT
CTCTAAGAGTTCAACTCTTAATAAACATCAGAAAATTCATAATGAAAAAAATGCAAATCAGAAAATTCAT
ATTAAGGAGAAAAGATATGAATGTAGAGAATGTGGGAAAGCCTTTCACCAGAGTACGCACCTTATCCATC
ACCAAAGAATTCACACTGGCGAGAAACCCTATGAATGTAAGGAATGTGGCAAGGCCTTCTCAGTGAGCTC
CTCACTTACGTACCATCAGAAAATTCATACTGGAGAGAAGCCTTTTGAATGCAACTTATGTGGAAAAGCT
TTTATCCGAAATATACACCTTGCCCATCATCATAGAATACATACTGGAGAGAAACCTTTTAAATGTAACA
TTTGTGAAAAAGCCTTTGTGTGCAGGGCACACCTTTACCAAACACCAGAATATCCACAGTGGAGAGAAAC
CCTATAAATGCAATGAATGTGGAAAAGCCTTTAATCAGAGTACAAGTTTCCTTCAGCATCAGAGAATTCA
CACTGGAGAGAAACCCTTTGAATGTAATGAATGTGGGAAGGCCTTCAGGGTGAACTCTTCCCTTACTGAA
CATCAGAGAATTCATACTGGAGAGAAACCTTATAAATGTAATGAATGTGGGAAAGCTTTCAGGGATAATT
CATCCTTTGCACGACATCGGAAAATTCACACTGGAGAGAAACCTTACAGATGTGGCTTGTGTGAGAAAGC
CTTTCGGGACCAATCAGCACTAGCCCAACATCAGAGAATTCATACTGGGGAAAAACCTTATACATGTAAC
ATATGTGAAAAAGCCTTCAGTGACCATTCAGCCCTTACCCAACATAAGAGAATTTATACTAGGGAAAAAC
CTTACAAATGTAAAATCTGTGAGAAAGCCTTTATCCGAAGCACTCACCTGACTCAACATCAGAGGATTCA
CACAGGAGAGAAACCCTATAAATGTAATAAATGTGGGAAAGCTTTTAACCAGACTGCAAACCTCATTCAG
CATCAGAGACATCATATTGGAGAGAAG
