>Addgene plasmid #81445 | pDONR223_ZNF454_p.H462Y | addgene partial sequence | sequence record 156304 | M13-F20 5'-TGTAAAACGACGGCCAGT-3'
TTCGTTGCAACAAATTGATGAGCAATGCTTTTTTATAATGCCAACTTTGTACAAAAAAGTTGGCACCATG
GCTGTCAGCCACCTGCCAACCATGGTCCAGGAATCGGTGACCTTCAAGGATGTGGCTATACTGTTCACCC
AGGAAGAGTGGGGGCAGCTGAGCCCCGCCCAGAGGGCCCTGTACAGGGACGTGATGCTGGAGAACTACAG
CAACCTGGTCTCACTGGGACTCTTAGGACCCAAACCAGATACGTTTTCCCAGCTAGAAAAAAGGGAAGTG
TGGATGCCAGAGGACACCCCTGGAGGCTTCTGTCTTGACTGGATGACTATGCCTGCCAGTAAGAAATCTA
CTGTCAAGGCAGAGATTCCTGAAGAAGAATTGGATCAATGGACAATAAAGGAAAGATTCAGTAGCAGTAG
TCACTGGAAGTGTGCTAGCCTGCTGGAGTGGCAATGTGGAGGCCAGGAGATCAGTTTGCAGCGAGTGGTA
CTCACTC
